Addgene plasmid #148513: pnEA-NpM-DmeIF4Ga_617-630-DmThor_64-83-GB1_AD
Purpose: Bacterial Expression of DmeIF4Ga_617-630-DmThor_64-83
Depositing lab: Elisa Izaurralde. Depositing organization: Max Planck Institute for Developmental Biology. Publication: The Structures of eIF4E-eIF4G Complexes Reveal an Extended Interface to Regulate Translation Initiation. Gruner S, Peter D, Weber R, Wohlbold L, Chung MY, Weichenrieder O, Valkov E, Igreja C, Izaurralde E. Mol Cell. 2016 Nov 3;64(3):467-479. doi: 10.1016/j.molcel.2016.09.020. Epub 2016 Oct 20. PubMed 27773676.
Backbone
  Vector backbone: Unknown
  Vector type: Bacterial Expression
Growth in bacteria
  Bacterial resistance: Ampicillin, 100 μg/mL
  Growth temperature: 37°C
  Growth strain: DH5alpha
  Copy number: Low Copy
Gene/Insert
  Gene/Insert name: DmeIF4Ga_617-630-DmThor_64-83
  Species: D. melanogaster (fly)
  Entrez Gene: eIF4G1 (a.k.a. Dmel_CG10811, CG10811, Dmel\CG10811, EIF4G, EIF4G1, Eif4G, deIF4G, eIF-4G, eIF4G, eIF4g, eiF-4G, p200)
  Cloning method: Unknown
Terms and licenses: Academic/Nonprofit Terms; Industry Terms: Not Available to Industry
Depositor comments: DmThor sequence given by NCBI: NM_057947.4.; DmeIF4Ga ORF extracted from NCBI: NM_079901.3. Plasmids from this collection were made available to the research community and donated after the lab closed. Please note that the sequence provided by the depositing laboratory may be theoretical/predicted or based on Sanger sequencing results. There may be discrepancies between sequencing results obtained by Addgene and the depositor sequence. If an Addgene verified sequence is not available, please contact before placing your order to request that our lab fully sequence the plasmid.
How to cite: pnEA-NpM-DmeIF4Ga_617-630-DmThor_64-83-GB1_AD was a gift from Elisa Izaurralde (Addgene plasmid # 148513 ; http://n2t.net/addgene:148513 ; RRID:Addgene_148513)
