[The description below was written by a language model from this plasmid's Addgene catalogue record and pLannotate feature annotations shown in this document.]
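Description:
pnEA-NpM-DmeIF4Ga_617-630-DmThor_64-83-GB1_AD is a 7,039 nt bacterial expression plasmid for producing a chimeric Drosophila melanogaster peptide in E. coli. The catalogue lists the backbone as unknown, but the annotated features show a pET-like, pBR322-derived architecture. It has a ColE1/pMB1-type origin together with the bom region and the rop gene, which keeps copy number low, consistent with the low-copy designation in the record. Selection is by ampicillin through the bla gene and its own promoter. Scattered fragments of the tetracycline resistance gene and its promoter appear to be non-functional remnants of the parental vector, interrupted by the inserted lacI and expression cassettes.

Expression is driven by a T7 promoter with an adjacent lac operator and a T7 gene 10 ribosome binding site, and ends at a T7 terminator. The plasmid-borne lacI gene supplies repressor, so transcription is IPTG-inducible in hosts that provide T7 RNA polymerase. The open reading frame begins with a cytosolic maltose-binding protein lacking a signal sequence. This is followed by the insert, which according to the name joins residues 617–630 of eIF4G to residues 64–83 of Thor (the fly 4E-BP), and then by a C-terminal GB1 solubility domain. The annotation tool labelled only the Thor segment within the insert, and a short match to the SET1 tag after GB1 is probably incidental. The linker between MBP and the peptide is not annotated, so any cleavage site there is not stated. Given that both parent proteins compete for binding to eIF4E, and given the associated work on eIF4E–eIF4G complexes, the chimera was most likely made for binding and structural studies of eIF4E-interacting motifs.
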