Features (pLannotate 1.2.2; 21 found; start..end, strand, type, name):
    104..208     +  promoter       AmpR promoter: bla
    209..1069    +  CDS            AmpR: β-lactamase; bla; confers resistance to ampicillin, carbenicillin, and related antibiotics
   1240..1828    +  rep_origin     ori: high-copy-number ColE1/pMB1/pBR322/pUC origin of replication
   2014..2156    -  misc_feature   bom: basis of mobility region from pBR322
   2258..2449    -  CDS            rop: Rop protein, which maintains plasmids at low copy number; rop
   2466..2846    +  CDS            YPB1_ECOLX: Protein predicted: Swiss-Prot protein existence level 4. From Escherichia coli.
   3088..3712    -  CDS            TcR (fragment): tetracycline efflux protein; tet; confers resistance to tetracycline
   3727..3748    -  protein_bind   CAP binding site: CAP binding activates transcription in the presence of cAMP. E. coli catabolite activator protein
   3761..4843    -  CDS            lacI: lac repressor; lacI; The lac repressor binds to the lac operator to inhibit transcription in E. coli. This inhibition can be relieved by adding lactose or isopropyl-β-D-thiogalactopyranoside (IPTG).
   4844..4921    -  promoter       lacI promoter: lacI
   4929..5208    -  CDS            TcR (fragment): tetracycline efflux protein; tet; confers resistance to tetracycline
   5230..5248    +  promoter       T7 promoter: promoter for bacteriophage T7 RNA polymerase
   5249..5273    +  protein_bind   lac operator: The lac repressor binds to the lac operator to inhibit transcription in E. coli. This inhibition can be relieved by adding lactose or isopropyl-β-D-thiogalactopyranoside (IPTG). lac repressor encoded by lacI
   5288..5310    +  RBS            RBS: efficient ribosome binding site from bacteriophage T7 gene 10 (Olins and Rangwala, 1989)
   5321..6417    +  CDS            MBP (fragment): maltose binding protein from E. coli; malE (mutated); This version of the gene does not encode a signal sequence, so MBP will remain in the cytosol.
   6475..6564    +  CDS            Thor (fragment): 4EBP_DROME - Experimental evidence at protein level: Swiss-Prot protein existence level 1. Repressor of translation initiation that regulates eIF4E1 activity by preventing its assembly into the eIF4F complex (PubMed:11389445, PubMed:19804760, PubMed:25702871). Hypophosphorylated form competes with eIF4G1 and strongly binds to eIF4E1, leading to repress translation (PubMed:25702871). In contrast, hyperphosphorylated form dissociates from eIF4E1, allowing interaction between eIF4G1 and eIF4E1, leading to initiation of translation (PubMed:25702871). Acts as a regulator of various biological proce
   6586..6743    +  CDS            GB1 (fragment): B1 domain of Streptococcal protein G effective as a solubilizing fusion partner (Cheng and Patel, 2004)
   6748..6766    +  CDS            SET1 (fragment): solubility-enhancement tag derived from T7 phage gene 10B
   6780..6827    +  terminator     T7 terminator: transcription terminator for bacteriophage T7 RNA polymerase
   6850..6954    -  CDS            TcR (fragment): tetracycline efflux protein; tet; confers resistance to tetracycline
   7002..7030    -  promoter       tet promoter: E. coli promoter for tetracycline efflux protein gene
>Addgene plasmid #148513 | pnEA-NpM-DmeIF4Ga_617-630-DmThor_64-83-GB1_AD | depositor full sequence | sequence record 290961 | Full Sequence
TTCTTGAAGACGAAAGGGCCTCGTGATACGCCTATTTTTATAGGTTAATGTCATGATAATAATGGTTTCT
TAGACGTCAGGTGGCACTTTTCGGGGAAATGTGCGCGGAACCCCTATTTGTTTATTTTTCTAAATACATT
CAAATATGTATCCGCTCATGAGACAATAACCCTGATAAATGCTTCAATAATATTGAAAAAGGAAGAGTAT
GAGTATTCAACATTTCCGTGTCGCCCTTATTCCCTTTTTTGCGGCATTTTGCCTTCCTGTTTTTGCTCAC
CCAGAAACGCTGGTGAAAGTAAAAGATGCTGAAGATCAGTTGGGTGCACGAGTGGGTTACATCGAACTGG
ATCTCAACAGCGGTAAGATCCTTGAGAGTTTTCGCCCCGAAGAACGTTTTCCAATGATGAGCACTTTTAA
AGTTCTGCTATGTGGCGCGGTATTATCCCGTGTTGACGCCGGGCAAGAGCAACTCGGTCGCCGCATACAC
TATTCTCAGAATGACTTGGTTGAGTACTCACCAGTCACAGAAAAGCATCTTACGGATGGCATGACAGTAA
GAGAATTATGCAGTGCTGCCATAACCATGAGTGATAACACTGCGGCCAACTTACTTCTGACAACGATCGG
AGGACCGAAGGAGCTAACCGCTTTTTTGCACAACATGGGGGATCATGTAACTCGCCTTGATCGTTGGGAA
CCGGAGCTGAATGAAGCCATACCAAACGACGAGCGTGACACCACGATGCCTGCAGCAATGGCAACAACGT
TGCGCAAACTATTAACTGGCGAACTACTTACTCTAGCTTCCCGGCAACAATTAATAGACTGGATGGAGGC
GGATAAAGTTGCAGGACCACTTCTGCGCTCGGCCCTTCCGGCTGGCTGGTTTATTGCTGATAAATCTGGA
GCCGGTGAGCGTGGGTCTCGCGGTATCATTGCAGCACTGGGGCCAGATGGTAAGCCCTCCCGTATCGTAG
TTATCTACACGACGGGGAGTCAGGCAACTATGGATGAACGAAATAGACAGATCGCTGAGATAGGTGCCTC
ACTGATTAAGCATTGGTAACTGTCAGACCAAGTTTACTCATATATACTTTAGATTGATTTAAAACTTCAT
TTTTAATTTAAAAGGATCTAGGTGAAGATCCTTTTTGATAATCTCATGACCAAAATCCCTTAACGTGAGT
TTTCGTTCCACTGAGCGTCAGACCCCGTAGAAAAGATCAAAGGATCTTCTTGAGATCCTTTTTTTCTGCG
CGTAATCTGCTGCTTGCAAACAAAAAAACCACCGCTACCAGCGGTGGTTTGTTTGCCGGATCAAGAGCTA
CCAACTCTTTTTCCGAAGGTAACTGGCTTCAGCAGAGCGCAGATACCAAATACTGTCCTTCTAGTGTAGC
CGTAGTTAGGCCACCACTTCAAGAACTCTGTAGCACCGCCTACATACCTCGCTCTGCTAATCCTGTTACC
AGTGGCTGCTGCCAGTGGCGATAAGTCGTGTCTTACCGGGTTGGACTCAAGACGATAGTTACCGGATAAG
GCGCAGCGGTCGGGCTGAACGGGGGGTTCGTGCACACAGCCCAGCTTGGAGCGAACGACCTACACCGAAC
TGAGATACCTACAGCGTGAGCTATGAGAAAGCGCCACGCTTCCCGAAGGGAGAAAGGCGGACAGGTATCC
GGTAAGCGGCAGGGTCGGAACAGGAGAGCGCACGAGGGAGCTTCCAGGGGGAAACGCCTGGTATCTTTAT
AGTCCTGTCGGGTTTCGCCACCTCTGACTTGAGCGTCGATTTTTGTGATGCTCGTCAGGGGGGCGGAGCC
TATGGAAAAACGCCAGCAACGCGGCCTTTTTACGGTTCCTGGCCTTTTGCTGGCCTTTTGCTCACATGTT
CTTTCCTGCGTTATCCCCTGATTCTGTGGATAACCGTATTACCGCCTTTGAGTGAGCTGATACCGCTCGC
CGCAGCCGAACGACCGAGCGCAGCGAGTCAGTGAGCGAGGAAGCGGAAGAGCGCCTGATGCGGTATTTTC
TCCTTACGCATCTGTGCGGTATTTCACACCGCATATATGGTGCACTCTCAGTACAATCTGCTCTGATGCC
GCATAGTTAAGCCAGTATACACTCCGCTATCGCTACGTGACTGGGTCATGGCTGCGCCCCGACACCCGCC
AACACCCGCTGACGCGCCCTGACGGGCTTGTCTGCTCCCGGCATCCGCTTACAGACAAGCTGTGACCGTC
TCCGGGAGCTGCATGTGTCAGAGGTTTTCACCGTCATCACCGAAACGCGCGAGGCAGCTGCGGTAAAGCT
CATCAGCGTGGTCGTGAAGCGATTCACAGATGTCTGCCTGTTCATCCGCGTCCAGCTCGTTGAGTTTCTC
CAGAAGCGTTAATGTCTGGCTTCTGATAAAGCGGGCCATGTTAAGGGCGGTTTTTTCCTGTTTGGTCACT
GATGCCTCCGTGTAAGGGGGATTTCTGTTCATGGGGGTAATGATACCGATGAAACGAGAGAGGATGCTCA
CGATACGGGTTACTGATGATGAACATGCCCGGTTACTGGAACGTTGTGAGGGTAAACAACTGGCGGTATG
GATGCGGCGGGACCAGAGAAAAATCACTCAGGGTCAATGCCAGCGCTTCGTTAATACAGATGTAGGTGTT
CCACAGGGTAGCCAGCAGCATCCTGCGATGCAGATCCGGAACATAATGGTGCAGGGCGCTGACTTCCGCG
TTTCCAGACTTTACGAAACACGGAAACCGAAGACCATTCATGTTGTTGCTCAGGTCGCAGACGTTTTGCA
GCAGCAGTCGCTTCACGTTCGCTCGCGTATCGGTGATTCATTCTGCTAACCAGTAAGGCAACCCCGCCAG
CCTAGCCGGGTCCTCAACGACAGGAGCACGATCATGCGCACCCGTGGCCAGGACCCAACGCTGCCCGAGA
TGCGCCGCGTGCGGCTGCTGGAGATGGCGGACGCGATGGATATGTTCTGCCAAGGGTTGGTTTGCGCATT
CACAGTTCTCCGCAAGAATTGATTGGCTCCAATTCTTGGAGTGGTGAATCCGTTAGCGAGGTGCCGCCGG
CTTCCATTCAGGTCGAGGTGGCCCGGCTCCATGCACCGCGACGCAACGCGGGGAGGCAGACAAGGTATAG
GGCGGCGCCTACAATCCATGCCAACCCGTTCCATGTGCTCGCCGAGGCGGCATAAATCGCCGTGACGATC
AGCGGTCCAGTGATCGAAGTTAGGCTGGTAAGAGCCGCGAGCGATCCTTGAAGCTGTCCCTGATGGTCGT
CATCTACCTGCCTGGACAGCATGGCCTGCAACGCGGGCATCCCGATGCCGCCGGAAGCGAGAAGAATCAT
AATGGGGAAGGCCATCCAGCCTCGCGTCGCGAACGCCAGCAAGACGTAGCCCAGCGCGTCGGCCGCCATG
CCGGCGATAATGGCCTGCTTCTCGCCGAAACGTTTGGTGGCGGGACCAGTGACGAAGGCTTGAGCGAGGG
CGTGCAAGATTCCGAATACCGCAAGCGACAGGCCGATCATCGTCGCGCTCCAGCGAAAGCGGTCCTCGCC
GAAAATGACCCAGAGCGCTGCCGGCACCTGTCCTACGAGTTGCATGATAAAGAAGACAGTCATAAGTGCG
GCGACGATAGTCATGCCCCGCGCCCACCGGAAGGAGCTGACTGGGTTGAAGGCTCTCAAGGGCATCGGTC
GAGATCCCGGTGCCTAATGAGTGAGCTAACTTACATTAATTGCGTTGCGCTCACTGCCCGCTTTCCAGTC
GGGAAACCTGTCGTGCCAGCTGCATTAATGAATCGGCCAACGCGCGGGGAGAGGCGGTTTGCGTATTGGG
CGCCAGGGTGGTTTTTCTTTTCACCAGTGAGACGGGCAACAGCTGATTGCCCTTCACCGCCTGGCCCTGA
GAGAGTTGCAGCAAGCGGTCCACGCTGGTTTGCCCCAGCAGGCGAAAATCCTGTTTGATGGTGGTTAACG
GCGGGATATAACATGAGCTGTCTTCGGTATCGTCGTATCCCACTACCGAGATATCCGCACCAACGCGCAG
CCCGGACTCGGTAATGGCGCGCATTGCGCCCAGCGCCATCTGATCGTTGGCAACCAGCATCGCAGTGGGA
ACGATGCCCTCATTCAGCATTTGCATGGTTTGTTGAAAACCGGACATGGCACTCCAGTCGCCTTCCCGTT
CCGCTATCGGCTGAATTTGATTGCGAGTGAGATATTTATGCCAGCCAGCCAGACGCAGACGCGCCGAGAC
AGAACTTAATGGGCCCGCTAACAGCGCGATTTGCTGGTGACCCAATGCGACCAGATGCTCCACGCCCAGT
CGCGTACCGTCTTCATGGGAGAAAATAATACTGTTGATGGGTGTCTGGTCAGAGACATCAAGAAATAACG
CCGGAACATTAGTGCAGGCAGCTTCCACAGCAATGGCATCCTGGTCATCCAGCGGATAGTTAATGATCAG
CCCACTGACGCGTTGCGCGAGAAGATTGTGCACCGCCGCTTTACAGGCTTCGACGCCGCTTCGTTCTACC
ATCGACACCACCACGCTGGCACCCAGTTGATCGGCGCGAGATTTAATCGCCGCGACAATTTGCGACGGCG
CGTGCAGGGCCAGACTGGAGGTGGCAACGCCAATCAGCAACGACTGTTTGCCCGCCAGTTGTTGTGCCAC
GCGGTTGGGAATGTAATTCAGCTCCGCCATCGCCGCTTCCACTTTTTCCCGCGTTTTCGCAGAAACGTGG
CTGGCCTGGTTCACCACGCGGGAAACGGTCTGATAAGAGACACCGGCATACTCTGCGACATCGTATAACG
TTACTGGTTTCACATTCACCACCCTGAATTGACTCTCTTCCGGGCGCTATCATGCCATACCGCGAAAGGT
TTTGCGCCATTCGATGGTGTCCGGGATCTCGACGCTCTCCCTTATGCGACTCCTGCATTAGGAAGCAGCC
CAGTAGTAGGTTGAGGCCGTTGAGCACCGCCGCCGCAAGGAATGGTGCATGCAAGGAGATGGCGCCCAAC
AGTCCCCCGGCCACGGGGCCTGCCACCATACCCACGCCGAAACAAGCGCTCATGAGCCCGAAGTGGCGAG
CCCGATCTTCCCCATCGGTGATGTCGGCGATATAGGCGCCAGCAACCGCACCTGTGGCGCCGGTGATGCC
GGCCACGATGCGTCCGGCGTAGAGGATCGAGATCTCGATCCCGCGAAATTAATACGACTCACTATAGGGG
AATTGTGAGCGGATAACAATTCCCCACTAGTAATAATTTTGTTTAACTTTAAGAAGGAGATATACCATGG
AAACTGAAGAAGGTAAACTGGTAATCTGGATTAACGGCGATAAAGGCTATAACGGTCTCGCTGAAGTCGG
TAAGAAATTCGAGAAAGATACCGGAATTAAAGTCACCGTTGAGCATCCGGATAAACTGGAAGAGAAATTC
CCACAGGTTGCGGCAACTGGCGATGGCCCTGACATTATCTTCTGGGCACACGACCGCTTTGGTGGCTACG
CTCAATCTGGCCTGTTGGCTGAAATCACCCCGGACAAAGCGTTCCAGGACAAGCTGTATCCGTTTACCTG
GGATGCCGTACGTTACAACGGCAAGCTGATTGCTTACCCGATCGCTGTTGAAGCGTTATCGCTGATTTAT
AACAAAGACCTGCTGCCGAACCCGCCAAAAACCTGGGAAGAGATCCCGGCGCTGGATAAAGAACTGAAAG
CGAAAGGTAAGAGCGCCCTGATGTTCAACCTGCAAGAACCGTACTTCACCTGGCCGCTGATTGCTGCTGA
CGGGGGTTATGCGTTCAAGTATGAAAACGGCAAGTACGACATTAAAGACGTGGGCGTGGATAACGCTGGC
GCGAAAGCGGGTCTGACCTTCCTGGTTGACCTGATTAAAAACAAACACATGAATGCAGACACCGATTACT
CCATCGCAGAAGCTGCCTTTAATAAAGGCGAAACAGCGATGACCATCAACGGCCCGTGGGCATGGTCCAA
CATCGACACCAGCAAAGTGAATTATGGTGTAACGGTACTGCCGACCTTCAAGGGTCAACCATCCAAACCG
TTCGTTGGCGTGCTGAGCGCAGGTATTAACGCCGCCAGTCCGAACAAAGAGCTGGCAAAAGAGTTCCTCG
AAAACTATCTGCTGACTGATGAAGGTCTGGAAGCGGTTAATAAAGACAAACCGCTGGGTGCCGTAGCGCT
GAAGTCTTACGAGGAAGAGTTGGCGAAAGATCCACGTATTGCCGCCACGATGGAAAACGCCCAGAAAGGT
GAAATCATGCCGAACATCCCGCAGATGTCCGCTTTCTGGTATGCCGTGCGTACTGCGGTGATCAACGCCG
CCAGCGGTCGTCAGACTGTCGATGAAGCCCTTAAAGACGCGCAGACTGGTACCGGCAGCGGCCTGGAAGT
TCTGTTCCAGGGGCCCCATATGGGAAAAAAACAATACGACCGAGAACAGTTATTACAGTTACGCGGCTCC
CCATTGAGCCAAACTCCGCCGTCCAACGTGCCCAGTTGCTTGCTGAGGGGAACTGGATCCGCTAGCGGCA
TGCAGTACAAACTTATCCTGAACGGTAAAACCCTGAAAGGTGAAACCACCACCGAAGCTGTTGACGCTGC
TACCGCGGAAAAAGTTTTCAAACAGTACGCTAACGACAACGGTGTTGACGGTGAATGGACCTACGACGAC
GCTACCAAAACCTACACCGTAACGGAATGAGTTGGCTGCTGCCACCCGCTGAGCAATAACTAGCATAACC
CCTTGGGGCCTCTAAACGGGTCTTGAGGGGTTTTTTGCTGAAAGGAGGAACTATATCCGGATATCCCGCA
AGAGGCCCGGCAGTACCGGCATAACCAAGCCTATGCCTACAGCATCCAGGGTGACGGTGCCGAGGATGAC
GATGAGCGCATTGTTAGATTTCATACACGGTGCCTGACTGCGTTAGCAATTTAACTGTGATAAACTACCG
CATTAAAGCTTATCGATGATAAGCTGTCAAACATGAGAA
